>Addgene plasmid #142025 | TFORF2309 | addgene full sequence | sequence record 391439 | Addgene NGS Result
TTAATGTAGTCTTATGCAATACTCTTGTAGTCTTGCAACATGGTAACGATGAGTTAGCAACATGCCTTAC
AAGGAGAGAAAAAGCACCGTGCATGCCGATTGGTGGAAGTAAGGTGGTACGATCGTGCCTTATTAGGAAG
GCAACAGACGGGTCTGACATGGATTGGACGAACCACTGAATTGCCGCATTGCAGAGATATTGTATTTAAG
TGCCTAGCTCGATACATAAACGGGTCTCTCTGGTTAGACCAGATCTGAGCCTGGGAGCTCTCTGGCTAAC
TAGGGAACCCACTGCTTAAGCCTCAATAAAGCTTGCCTTGAGTGCTTCAAGTAGTGTGTGCCCGTCTGTT
GTGTGACTCTGGTAACTAGAGATCCCTCAGACCCTTTTAGTCAGTGTGGAAAATCTCTAGCAGTGGCGCC
CGAACAGGGACTTGAAAGCGAAAGGGAAACCAGAGGAGCTCTCTCGACGCAGGACTCGGCTTGCTGAAGC
GCGCACGGCAAGAGGCGAGGGGCGGCGACTGGTGAGTACGCCAAAAATTTTGACTAGCGGAGGCTAGAAG
GAGAGAGATGGGTGCGAGAGCGTCAGTATTAAGCGGGGGAGAATTAGATCGCGATGGGAAAAAATTCGGT
TAAGGCCAGGGGGAAAGAAAAAATATAAATTAAAACATATAGTATGGGCAAGCAGGGAGCTAGAACGATT
CGCAGTTAATCCTGGCCTGTTAGAAACATCAGAAGGCTGTAGACAAATACTGGGACAGCTACAACCATCC
CTTCAGACAGGATCAGAAGAACTTAGATCATTATATAATACAGTAGCAACCCTCTATTGTGTGCATCAAA
GGATAGAGATAAAAGACACCAAGGAAGCTTTAGACAAGATAGAGGAAGAGCAAAACAAAAGTAAGACCAC
CGCACAGCAAGCGGCCGCTGATCTTCAGACCTGGAGGAGGAGATATGAGGGACAATTGGAGAAGTGAATT
ATATAAATATAAAGTAGTAAAAATTGAACCATTAGGAGTAGCACCCACCAAGGCAAAGAGAAGAGTGGTG
CAGAGAGAAAAAAGAGCAGTGGGAATAGGAGCTTTGTTCCTTGGGTTCTTGGGAGCAGCAGGAAGCACTA
TGGGCGCAGCGTCAATGACGCTGACGGTACAGGCCAGACAATTATTGTCTGGTATAGTGCAGCAGCAGAA
CAATTTGCTGAGGGCTATTGAGGCGCAACAGCATCTGTTGCAACTCACAGTCTGGGGCATCAAGCAGCTC
CAGGCAAGAATCCTGGCTGTGGAAAGATACCTAAAGGATCAACAGCTCCTGGGGATTTGGGGTTGCTCTG
GAAAACTCATTTGCACCACTGCTGTGCCTTGGAATGCTAGTTGGAGTAATAAATCTCTGGAACAGATTTG
GAATCACACGACCTGGATGGAGTGGGACAGAGAAATTAACAATTACACAAGCTTAATACACTCCTTAATT
GAAGAATCGCAAAACCAGCAAGAAAAGAATGAACAAGAATTATTGGAATTAGATAAATGGGCAAGTTTGT
GGAATTGGTTTAACATAACAAATTGGCTGTGGTATATAAAATTATTCATAATGATAGTAGGAGGCTTGGT
AGGTTTAAGAATAGTTTTTGCTGTACTTTCTATAGTGAATAGAGTTAGGCAGGGATATTCACCATTATCG
TTTCAGACCCACCTCCCAACCCCGAGGGGACCCATGCATTGCATCTCAATTAGTCAGCAACCAGGTGTGG
AAAGTCCCCAGGCTCCCCAGCAGGCAGAAGTATGCAAAGCATGCGTCTCAATTAGTCAGCAACCATAGTC
CCGCCCCTAACTCCGCCCATCCCGCCCCTAACTCCGCCCAGTTCCGCCCATTCTCCGCCCCATGGCTGAC
TAATTTTTTTTATTTATGCAGAGGCCGAGGCCGCCTCGGCCTCTGAGCTATTCCAGAAGTAGTGAGGAGG
CTTTTTTGGAGGCCTAGGCTTTTGCAAAAAGCTTTCTAGAGGTACCACCGGAGCTTACCATGACCGAGTA
CAAGCCCACGGTGCGCCTCGCCACCCGCGACGACGTCCCCAGGGCCGTACGCACCCTCGCCGCCGCGTTC
GCCGACTACCCCGCCACGCGCCACACCGTCGATCCGGACCGCCACATCGAGCGGGTCACCGAGCTGCAAG
AACTCTTCCTCACGCGCGTCGGGCTCGACATCGGCAAGGTGTGGGTCGCGGACGACGGCGCCGCCGTGGC
GGTCTGGACCACGCCGGAGAGCGTCGAAGCGGGGGCGGTGTTCGCCGAGATCGGCCCGCGCATGGCCGAG
TTGAGCGGTTCCCGGCTGGCCGCGCAGCAACAGATGGAAGGCCTCCTGGCGCCGCACCGGCCCAAGGAGC
CCGCGTGGTTCCTGGCCACCGTCGGCGTCTCGCCCGACCACCAGGGCAAGGGTCTGGGCAGCGCCGTCGT
GCTCCCCGGAGTGGAGGCGGCCGAGCGCGCCGGGGTGCCCGCCTTCCTGGAGACCTCCGCGCCCCGCAAC
CTCCCCTTCTACGAGCGGCTCGGCTTCACCGTCACCGCCGACGTCGAGGTGCCCGAAGGACCGCGCACCT
GGTGCATGACCCGCAAGCCCGGTGCCAGTTAACGAATTCTAGATCTTGAGACAAATGGCAGTATTCATCC
ACAATTTTAAAAGAAAAGGGGGGATTGGGGGGTACAGTGCAGGGGAAAGAATAGTAGACATAATAGCAAC
AGACATACAAACTAAAGAATTACAAAAACAAATTACAAAAATTCAAAATTTTCGGGTTTATTACAGGGAC
AGCAGAGATCCACTTTGGCGCCGGCTCGAGGCCTGCAGGTGCAAAGATGGATAAAGTTTTAAACAGAGAG
GAATCTTTGCAGCTAATGGACCTTCTAGGTCTTGAAAGGAGTGGGAATTGGCTCCGGTGCCCGTCAGTGG
GCAGAGCGCACATCGCCCACAGTCCCCGAGAAGTTGGGGGGAGGGGTCGGCAATTGAACCGGTGCCTAGA
GAAGGTGGCGCGGGGTAAACTGGGAAAGTGATGTCGTGTACTGGCTCCGCCTTTTTCCCGAGGGTGGGGG
AGAACCGTATATAAGTGCAGTAGTCGCCGTGAACGTTCTTTTTCGCAACGGGTTTGCCGCCAGAACACAG
GTAAGTGCCGTGTGTGGTTCCCGCGGGCCTGGCCTCTTTACGGGTTATGGCCCTTGCGTGCCTTGAATTA
CTTCCACCTGGCTGCAGTACGTGATTCTTGATCCCGAGCTTCGGGTTGGAAGTGGGTGGGAGAGTTCGAG
GCCTTGCGCTTAAGGAGCCCCTTCGCCTCGTGCTTGAGTTGAGGCCTGGCCTGGGCGCTGGGGCCGCCGC
GTGCGAATCTGGTGGCACCTTCGCGCCTGTCTCGCTGCTTTCGATAAGTCTCTAGCCATTTAAAATTTTT
GATGACCTGCTGCGACGCTTTTTTTCTGGCAAGATAGTCTTGTAAATGCGGGCCAAGATCTGCACACTGG
TATTTCGGTTTTTGGGGCCGCGGGCGGCGACGGGGCCCGTGCGTCCCAGCGCACATGTTCGGCGAGGCGG
GGCCTGCGAGCGCGGCCACCGAGAATCGGACGGGGGTAGTCTCAAGCTGGCCGGCCTGCTCTGGTGCCTG
GCCTCGCGCCGCCGTGTATCGCCCCGCCCTGGGCGGCAAGGCTGGCCCGGTCGGCACCAGTTGCGTGAGC
GGAAAGATGGCCGCTTCCCGGCCCTGCTGCAGGGAGCTCAAAATGGAGGACGCGGCGCTCGGGAGAGCGG
GCGGGTGAGTCACCCACACAAAGGAAAAGGGCCTTTCCGTCCTCAGCCGTCGCTTCATGTGACTCCACGG
AGTACCGGGCGCCGTCCAGGCACCTCGATTAGTTCTCGAGCTTTTGGAGTACGTCGTCTTTAGGTTGGGG
GGAGGGGTTTTATGCGATGGAGTTTCCCCACACTGAGTGGGTGGAGACTGAAGTTAGGCCAGCTTGGCAC
TTGATGTAATTCTCCTTGGAATTTGCCCTTTTTGAGTTTGGATCTTGGTTCATTCTCAAGCCTCAGACAG
TGGTTCAAAGTTTTTTTCTTCCATTTCAGGTGTCGTGAGGCTAGCACCGCCACCATGCTTCAAGATTTAA
GTGCAAGTGTCTTCTTTCCACCTTGTTCACAACACAGAACGTTAGTGGCTTTTCATGGCCTGCCACTGAA
AATCAAGAAAGAACCCCACAGTCCATGTTCAGAAATCAGCTCTGCCTGCAGTCAAGAACAGCCCTTTAAA
TTCAGCTATGGAGAAAAGTGCCTGTACAATGTCAGTGCCTATGATCAGAAGCCACAAGTGGGAATGAGGC
CCTCCAACCCCCCCACACCATCCAGCACGCCAGTGTCCCCACTGCATCATGCATCTCCAAACTCAACTCA
TACACCGAAACCTGACCGGGCCTTCCCAGCTCACCTCCCTCCATCGCAGTCCATACCAGATAGCAGCTAC
CCCATGGACCACAGATTTCGCCGCCAGCTTTCTGAACCCTGTAACTCCTTTCCTCCTTTGCCGACGATGC
CAAGGGAAGGACGTCCTATGTACCAACGCCAGATGTCTGAGCCAAACATCCCCTTCCCACCACAAGGCTT
TAAGCAGGAGTACCACGACCCAGTGTATGAACACAACACCATGGTTGGCAGTGCGGCCAGCCAAAGCTTT
CCCCCTCCTCTGATGATTAAACAGGAACCCAGAGATTTTGCATATGACTCAGAAGTGCCTAGCTGCCACT
CCATTTATATGAGGCAAGAAGGCTTCCTGGCTCATCCCAGCAGAACAGAAGGCTGTATGTTTGAAAAGGG
CCCCAGGCAGTTTTATGATGACACCTGTGTTGTCCCAGAAAAATTCGATGGAGACATCAAACAAGAGCCA
GGAATGTATCGGGAAGGACCCACATACCAACGGCGAGGATCACTTCAGCTCTGGCAGTTTTTGGTAGCTC
TTCTGGATGACCCTTCAAATTCTCATTTTATTGCCTGGACTGGTCGAGGCATGGAATTTAAACTGATTGA
GCCTGAAGAGGTGGCCCGACGTTGGGGCATTCAGAAAAACAGGCCAGCTATGAACTATGATAAACTTAGC
CGTTCACTCCGCTATTACTATGAGAAAGGAATTATGCAAAAGGTGGCTGGAGAGAGATATGTCTACAAGT
TTGTGTGTGATCCAGAAGCCCTTTTCTCCATGGCCTTTCCAGATAATCAGCGTCCACTGCTGAAGACAGA
CATGGAACGTCACATCAACGAGGAGGACACAGTGCCTCTTTCTCACTTTGATGAGAGCATGGCCTACATG
CCGGAAGGGGGCTGCTGCAACCCCCACCCCTACAACGAAGGCTACGTGTATTAGTAATGAACTAGTCCGT
AACTTGAAAGTATTTCGATTTCTTGGCTTTATATATCTTGTGGAAAGGACGACTATCTTACAGAAGAATG
ACCATGACGCGTTAAGTCGACAATCAACCTCTGGATTACAAAATTTGTGAAAGATTGACTGGTATTCTTA
ACTATGTTGCTCCTTTTACGCTATGTGGATACGCTGCTTTAATGCCTTTGTATCATGCTATTGCTTCCCG
TATGGCTTTCATTTTCTCCTCCTTGTATAAATCCTGGTTGCTGTCTCTTTATGAGGAGTTGTGGCCCGTT
GTCAGGCAACGTGGCGTGGTGTGCACTGTGTTTGCTGACGCAACCCCCACTGGTTGGGGCATTGCCACCA
CCTGTCAGCTCCTTTCCGGGACTTTCGCTTTCCCCCTCCCTATTGCCACGGCGGAACTCATCGCCGCCTG
CCTTGCCCGCTGCTGGACAGGGGCTCGGCTGTTGGGCACTGACAATTCCGTGGTGTTGTCGGGGAAATCA
TCGTCCTTTCCTTGGCTGCTCGCCTGTGTTGCCACCTGGATTCTGCGCGGGACGTCCTTCTGCTACGTCC
CTTCGGCCCTCAATCCAGCGGACCTTCCTTCCCGCGGCCTGCTGCCGGCTCTGCGGCCTCTTCCGCGTCT
TCGCCTTCGCCCTCAGACGAGTCGGATCTCCCTTTGGGCCGCCTCCCCGCGTCGACTTTAAGACCAATGA
CTTACAAGGCAGCTGTAGATCTTAGCCACTTTTTAAAAGAAAAGGGGGGACTGGAAGGGCTAATTCACTC
CCAACGAAGACAAGATCTGCTTTTTGCTTGTACTGGGTCTCTCTGGTTAGACCAGATCTGAGCCTGGGAG
CTCTCTGGCTAACTAGGGAACCCACTGCTTAAGCCTCAATAAAGCTTGCCTTGAGTGCTTCAAGTAGTGT
GTGCCCGTCTGTTGTGTGACTCTGGTAACTAGAGATCCCTCAGACCCTTTTAGTCAGTGTGGAAAATCTC
TAGCAGTACGTATAGTAGTTCATGTCATCTTATTATTCAGTATTTATAACTTGCAAAGAAATGAATATCA
GAGAGTGAGAGGAACTTGTTTATTGCAGCTTATAATGGTTACAAATAAAGCAATAGCATCACAAATTTCA
CAAATAAAGCATTTTTTTCACTGCATTCTAGTTGTGGTTTGTCCAAACTCATCAATGTATCTTATCATGT
CTGGCTCTAGCTATCCCGCCCCTAACTCCGCCCATCCCGCCCCTAACTCCGCCCAGTTCCGCCCATTCTC
CGCCCCATGGCTGACTAATTTTTTTTATTTATGCAGAGGCCGAGGCCGCCTCGGCCTCTGAGCTATTCCA
GAAGTAGTGAGGAGGCTTTTTTGGAGGCCTAGGGACGTACCCAATTCGCCCTATAGTGAGTCGTATTACG
CGCGCTCACTGGCCGTCGTTTTACAACGTCGTGACTGGGAAAACCCTGGCGTTACCCAACTTAATCGCCT
TGCAGCACATCCCCCTTTCGCCAGCTGGCGTAATAGCGAAGAGGCCCGCACCGATCGCCCTTCCCAACAG
TTGCGCAGCCTGAATGGCGAATGGG
[124 nt withheld, positions 6956-7079]
C
[91 nt withheld, positions 7081-7171]
A
[49 nt withheld, positions 7173-7221]
CCTTTGACGTTGGAGTCCACGTTCTTT
[37 nt withheld, positions 7249-7285]
ACCCTATCTCGGTCTATTCTTTTGATTTATAAGGGATTTTGCCGATTTCGGCCTATTGGTTAAAAAATGA
GCTGATTTAACAAAAATTTAACGCGAATTTTAACAAAATATTAACGCTTACAATTTAGGTGGCACTTTTC
GGGGAAATGTGCGCGGAACCCCTATTTGTTTATTTTTCTAAATACATTCAAATATGTATCCGCTCATGAG
ACAATAACCCTGATAAATGCTTCAATAATATTGAAAAAGGAAGAGTATGAGTATTCAACATTTCCGTGTC
GCCCTTATTCCCTTTTTTGCGGCATTTTGCCTTCCTGTTTTTGCTCACCCAGAAACGCTGGTGAAAGTAA
AAGATGCTGAAGATCAGTTGGGTGCACGAGTGGGTTACATCGAACTGGATCTCAACAGCGGTAAGATCCT
TGAGAGTTTTCGCCCCGAAGAACGTTTTCCAATGATGAGCACTTTTAAAGTTCTGCTATGTGGCGCGGTA
TTATCCCGTATTGACGCCGGGCAAGAGCAACTCGGTCGCCGCATACACTATTCTCAGAATGACTTGGTTG
AGTACTCACCAGTCACAGAAAAGCATCTTACGGATGGCATGACAGTAAGAGAATTATGCAGTGCTGCCAT
AACCATGAGTGATAACACTGCGGCCAACTTACTTCTGACAACGATCGGAGGACCGAAGGAGCTAACCGCT
TTTTTGCACAACATGGGGGATCATGTAACTCGCCTTGATCGTTGGGAACCGGAGCTGAATGAAGCCATAC
CAAACGACGAGCGTGACACCACGATGCCTGTAGCAATGGCAACAACGTTGCGCAAACTATTAACTGGCGA
ACTACTTACTCTAGCTTCCCGGCAACAATTAATAGACTGGATGGAGGCGGATAAAGTTGCAGGACCACTT
CTGCGCTCGGCCCTTCCGGCTGGCTGGTTTATTGCTGATAAATCTGGAGCCGGTGAGCGTGGGTCTCGCG
GTATCATTGCAGCACTGGGGCCAGATGGTAAGCCCTCCCGTATCGTAGTTATCTACACGACGGGGAGTCA
GGCAACTATGGATGAACGAAATAGACAGATCGCTGAGATAGGTGCCTCACTGATTAAGCATTGGTAACTG
TCAGACCAAGTTTACTCATATATACTTTAGATTGATTTAAAACTTCATTTTTAATTTAAAAGGATCTAGG
TGAAGATCCTTTTTGATAATCTCATGACCAAAATCCCTTAACGTGAGTTTTCGTTCCACTGAGCGTCAGA
CCCCGTAGAAAAGATCAAAGGATCTTCTTGAGATCCTTTTTTTCTGCGCGTAATCTGCTGCTTGCAAACA
AAAAAACCACCGCTACCAGCGGTGGTTTGTTTGCCGGATCAAGAGCTACCAACTCTTTTTCCGAAGGTAA
CTGGCTTCAGCAGAGCGCAGATACCAAATACTGTTCTTCTAGTGTAGCCGTAGTTAGGCCACCACTTCAA
GAACTCTGTAGCACCGCCTACATACCTCGCTCTGCTAATCCTGTTACCAGTGGCTGCTGCCAGTGGCGAT
AAGTCGTGTCTTACCGGGTTGGACTCAAGACGATAGTTACCGGATAAGGCGCAGCGGTCGGGCTGAACGG
GGGGTTCGTGCACACAGCCCAGCTTGGAGCGAACGACCTACACCGAACTGAGATACCTACAGCGTGAGCT
ATGAGAAAGCGCCACGCTTCCCGAAGGGAGAAAGGCGGACAGGTATCCGGTAAGCGGCAGGGTCGGAACA
GGAGAGCGCACGAGGGAGCTTCCAGGGGGAAACGCCTGGTATCTTTATAGTCCTGTCGGGTTTCGCCACC
TCTGACTTGAGCGTCGATTTTTGTGATGCTCGTCAGGGGGGCGGAGCCTATGGAAAAACGCCAGCAACGC
GGCCTTTTTACGGTTCCTGGCCTTTTGCTGGCCTTTTGCTCACATGTTCTTTCCTGCGTTATCCCCTGAT
TCTGTGGATAACCGTATTACCGCCTTTGAGTGAGCTGATACCGCTCGCCGCAGCCGAACGACCGAGCGCA
GCGAGTCAGTGAGCGAGGAAGCGGAAGAGCGCCCAATACGCAAACCGCCTCTCCCCGCGCGTTGGCCGAT
TCATTAATGCAGCTGGCACGACAGGTTTCCCGACTGGAAAGCGGGCAGTGAGCGCAACGCAATTAATGTG
AGTTAGCTCACTCATTAGGCACCCCAGGCTTTACACTTTATGCTTCCGGCTCGTATGTTGTGTGGAATTG
TGAGCGGATAACAATTTCACACAGGAAACAGCTATGACCATGATTACGCCAAGCGCGCAATTAACCCTCA
CTAAAGGGAACAAAAGCTGGAGCTGCAAGC
Features (pLannotate 1.2.2; 31 found; start..end, strand, type, name):
      5..231     +  promoter       RSV promoter: Rous sarcoma virus enhancer/promoter
    232..412     +  LTR            5' LTR (truncated): truncated 5' long terminal repeat (LTR) from HIV-1
    459..584     +  misc_feature   HIV-1 Ψ: packaging signal of human immunodeficiency virus type 1
    568..931     +  CDS            HIV-1 gag (fragment): gag protein from human immunodeficiency virus 1; gag
   1077..1310    +  misc_feature   RRE: The Rev response element (RRE) of HIV-1 allows for Rev-dependent mRNA export from the nucleus to the cytoplasm.
   1687..1713    +  CDS            Rev (fragment): human immunodeficiency virus 1 (HIV-1) Rev protein; rev; enhances nuclear export of unspliced and incompletely spliced viral mRNAs
   1720..1743    +  promoter       SV40 promoter (fragment): SV40 early promoter
   1744..1815    +  promoter       SV40 promoter (fragment): SV40 enhancer and early promoter
   1839..1974    +  rep_origin     SV40 ori: SV40 origin of replication
   2020..2616    +  CDS            PuroR (fragment): puromycin N-acetyltransferase; pac from Streptomyces; confers resistance to puromycin
   2665..2782    +  misc_feature   cPPT/CTS: central polypurine tract and central termination sequence of HIV-1
   2847..2913    +  CDS            small t antigen (fragment): SV40 (simian virus 40) small t antigen
   2920..4098    +  promoter       EF-1α promoter: strong constitutive promoter for human elongation factor EF-1α
   4145..5371    +  CDS            ETV1 (fragment): ETV1_HUMAN - Also known as ER81. Experimental evidence at protein level: Swiss-Prot protein existence level 1. Transcriptional activator that binds to DNA sequences containing the consensus pentanucleotide 5'-CGGA[AT]-3'. From Homo sapiens (Human).
   5387..5440    +  promoter       U6 promoter (fragment): RNA polymerase III promoter for human U6 snRNA
   5482..6070    +  misc_feature   WPRE: woodchuck hepatitis virus posttranscriptional regulatory element
   6121..6140    +  misc_feature   cPPT/CTS (fragment): central polypurine tract and central termination sequence of HIV-1
   6142..6375    +  LTR            3' LTR (ΔU3): self-inactivating 3' long terminal repeat (LTR) from HIV-1
   6453..6574    +  polyA_signal   SV40 poly(A) signal: SV40 polyadenylation signal
   6614..6749    +  rep_origin     SV40 ori: SV40 origin of replication
   6770..6788    -  promoter       T7 promoter: promoter for bacteriophage T7 RNA polymerase
   6796..6951    +  CDS            lacZα (fragment): LacZα fragment of β-galactosidase; lacZ fragment
   6956..7384    +  rep_origin     f1 ori (sequence partly withheld): f1 bacteriophage origin of replication; arrow indicates direction of (+) strand synthesis
   7437..7541    +  promoter       AmpR promoter: bla
   7542..8402    +  CDS            AmpR: β-lactamase; bla; confers resistance to ampicillin, carbenicillin, and related antibiotics
   8573..9161    +  rep_origin     ori: high-copy-number ColE1/pMB1/pBR322/pUC origin of replication
   9344..9436    +  CDS            lacI (fragment): lac repressor; lacI; The lac repressor binds to the lac operator to inhibit transcription in E. coli. This inhibition can be relieved by adding lactose or isopropyl-β-D-thiogalactopyranoside (IPTG).
   9449..9470    +  protein_bind   CAP binding site: CAP binding activates transcription in the presence of cAMP. E. coli catabolite activator protein
   9485..9515    +  promoter       lac promoter: promoter for the E. coli lac operon
   9523..9539    +  protein_bind   lac operator: The lac repressor binds to the lac operator to inhibit transcription in E. coli. This inhibition can be relieved by adding lactose or isopropyl-β-D-thiogalactopyranoside (IPTG). lac repressor encoded by lacI
   9584..9602    +  promoter       T3 promoter: promoter for bacteriophage T3 RNA polymerase
