[The description below was written by a language model from this plasmid's Addgene catalogue record and pLannotate feature annotations shown in this document.]
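Description:
TFORF2309 is a third-generation-style, self-inactivating lentiviral expression plasmid built on the pLX_TRC317 backbone and carrying the human ETS-family transcription factor ETV1 (also known as ER81), a transcriptional activator. It belongs to a barcoded transcription factor ORF collection in which each ORF is paired with a unique 24-bp barcode, so that the factor delivered to a cell can be identified by sequencing in pooled overexpression screens, such as those aimed at directed differentiation. In bacteria the plasmid is maintained through a high-copy ColE1/pUC origin with ampicillin resistance; an f1 origin and remnants of a lac/T7/T3 cloning region are also present. The depositor notes that recombination can occur, as is common for LTR-containing plasmids.

The viral genome is transcribed from an RSV promoter fused to a truncated HIV-1 5' LTR and includes the Ψ packaging signal, a gag fragment, the RRE for Rev-dependent nuclear export, and a cPPT/CTS. It ends in a ΔU3 3' LTR that inactivates LTR promoter activity after integration, followed by an SV40 polyadenylation signal. Two cassettes lie within it. An SV40 early promoter drives puromycin N-acetyltransferase for selection of transduced mammalian cells, and the EF-1α promoter drives the synthesized ETV1 ORF, which corresponds to a specific annotated transcript isoform. A WPRE downstream of the ORF enhances transcript stability and expression. The barcode is not annotated in the feature table, though the short unannotated region between the ORF and the WPRE, which contains a small U6-like fragment, is a plausible location. No epitope tag or fluorescent reporter is recorded.
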