Addgene plasmid #142025: TFORF2309
Purpose: Lentiviral vector for overexpressing transcription factor ORFs with unique 24-bp barcodes. Barcodes facilitate identification of transcription factors in pooled screens.
Depositing lab: Feng Zhang. Depositing organization: Broad Institute. Publication: A transcription factor atlas of directed differentiation. Joung J, Ma S, Tay T, Geiger-Schuller KR, Kirchgatterer PC, Verdine VK, Guo B, Arias-Garcia MA, Allen WE, Singh A, Kuksenko O, Abudayyeh OO, Gootenberg JS, Fu Z, Macrae RK, Buenrostro JD, Regev A, Zhang F. Cell. 2023 Jan 5;186(1):209-229.e26. doi: 10.1016/j.cell.2022.11.026. PubMed 36608654.
Backbone
  Vector backbone: pLX_TRC317
  Backbone manufacturer: Broad Institute Genetic Perturbation Platform
  Backbone size w/o insert (bp): 8264
  Vector type: Mammalian Expression, Lentiviral
  Selectable markers: Puromycin
Growth in bacteria
  Bacterial resistance: Ampicillin, 100 μg/mL
  Growth temperature: 37°C
  Growth strain: NEB Stable
  Copy number: High Copy
Gene/Insert
  Gene/Insert name: ETV1
  Species: H. sapiens (human)
  Insert size (bp): 1361
  Entrez Gene: ETV1 (a.k.a. ER81)
  Promoter: EF1a
  Cloning method: Unknown
  Sequencing primers: 5′ GGGTGGAGACTGAAGTTAGGCCAG; 3′ CACATAGCGTAAAAGGAGCAACATAG
Terms and licenses: Academic/Nonprofit Terms; Industry Terms: Not Available to Industry
Depositor comments: NM_001163151,ENST00000420159 . The transcription factor ORF portion of this plasmid was synthesized by Genewiz. Please test multiple small colonies in case of plasmid recombination. To make this collection available in a timely manner, a portion of this collection was not fully sequenced by Addgene. If an Addgene verified full plasmid sequence is not available, please contact us prior to placing an order to request the full sequence.
How to cite: TFORF2309 was a gift from Feng Zhang (Addgene plasmid # 142025 ; http://n2t.net/addgene:142025 ; RRID:Addgene_142025)
