>Addgene plasmid #142025 | TFORF2309 | depositor partial sequence | sequence record 278212 | Insert
ACCGCCACCATGCTTCAAGATTTAAGTGCAAGTGTCTTCTTTCCACCTTGTTCACAACACAGAACGTTAG
TGGCTTTTCATGGCCTGCCACTGAAAATCAAGAAAGAACCCCACAGTCCATGTTCAGAAATCAGCTCTGC
CTGCAGTCAAGAACAGCCCTTTAAATTCAGCTATGGAGAAAAGTGCCTGTACAATGTCAGTGCCTATGAT
CAGAAGCCACAAGTGGGAATGAGGCCCTCCAACCCCCCCACACCATCCAGCACGCCAGTGTCCCCACTGC
ATCATGCATCTCCAAACTCAACTCATACACCGAAACCTGACCGGGCCTTCCCAGCTCACCTCCCTCCATC
GCAGTCCATACCAGATAGCAGCTACCCCATGGACCACAGATTTCGCCGCCAGCTTTCTGAACCCTGTAAC
TCCTTTCCTCCTTTGCCGACGATGCCAAGGGAAGGACGTCCTATGTACCAACGCCAGATGTCTGAGCCAA
ACATCCCCTTCCCACCACAAGGCTTTAAGCAGGAGTACCACGACCCAGTGTATGAACACAACACCATGGT
TGGCAGTGCGGCCAGCCAAAGCTTTCCCCCTCCTCTGATGATTAAACAGGAACCCAGAGATTTTGCATAT
GACTCAGAAGTGCCTAGCTGCCACTCCATTTATATGAGGCAAGAAGGCTTCCTGGCTCATCCCAGCAGAA
CAGAAGGCTGTATGTTTGAAAAGGGCCCCAGGCAGTTTTATGATGACACCTGTGTTGTCCCAGAAAAATT
CGATGGAGACATCAAACAAGAGCCAGGAATGTATCGGGAAGGACCCACATACCAACGGCGAGGATCACTT
CAGCTCTGGCAGTTTTTGGTAGCTCTTCTGGATGACCCTTCAAATTCTCATTTTATTGCCTGGACTGGTC
GAGGCATGGAATTTAAACTGATTGAGCCTGAAGAGGTGGCCCGACGTTGGGGCATTCAGAAAAACAGGCC
AGCTATGAACTATGATAAACTTAGCCGTTCACTCCGCTATTACTATGAGAAAGGAATTATGCAAAAGGTG
GCTGGAGAGAGATATGTCTACAAGTTTGTGTGTGATCCAGAAGCCCTTTTCTCCATGGCCTTTCCAGATA
ATCAGCGTCCACTGCTGAAGACAGACATGGAACGTCACATCAACGAGGAGGACACAGTGCCTCTTTCTCA
CTTTGATGAGAGCATGGCCTACATGCCGGAAGGGGGCTGCTGCAACCCCCACCCCTACAACGAAGGCTAC
GTGTATTAGTAATGAACTAGTCCGTAACTTGAAAGTATTTCGATTTCTTGGCTTTATATATCTTGTGGAA
AGGACGACTATCTTACAGAAGAATGACCATG
