>Addgene plasmid #142025 | TFORF2309 | depositor partial sequence | sequence record 278213 | Barcode
CTATCTTACAGAAGAATGACCATG
